>Addgene plasmid #134630 | pLJM1-FLAG-GFP-Tmem192 | addgene full sequence | sequence record 266493 | Addgene NGS Result
ATTCTTTCCCCTGCACTGTACCCCCCAATCCCCCCTTTTCTTTTAAAATTGTGGATGAATACTGCCATTT
GTCTCGAGGTCGAGAATTCTCTCACGTTCTACTTGGCTGACAGCCCAGGTCTGAGGAAGTGAGAGCCAAC
AATCGCTTACTCAGCAGCGCATTGTGTCGCTTCAGGTATTCAATGGTGTCTCCTTGCTTTTCAACAATTT
CTTCTAGGCTTGAAATAGTTCTGAATCCAGTCTCCGAGGTAATATTGCTGGGGTAAGCATAGATTTTTTC
TTCTTCAAGTATATCAGGCTCTGGTTTAGCTTTATTAAATCTCCGGATTTTCACTGTGTAAATGAGGAGA
CATATCAGGGAACAGATGAGTTCCAGTGCCAAGATGGCCAGAATGAGGTCAAGATACAATCTGCCAGGCT
CTGGGAAGGAGTGCTGCATGCACAGTATGAGGAGAAGCACTGTGTTGCCAGAGGACTGTATCATCAACGC
AAGTCTCTTGAGATGCCTTGTTGATCGGTAGATCAAGTTATAGCCTCGGTTTCTGATTTTGCTGTGGTGA
TACTGGATGTAGCATTCAAGGAGTAAATGGAGAATCCACAAAATAACTTTCCCAAGGATTATAACCGTCT
GAACTTTCAATGGGTTTGTGTAATTTCCTGGGCACTTGTCCTCATTTGGATTAGGATAAGAACAAAGCAC
ACCTGTTAAAAATGCTAAAACAACAAACACGAGATGAATAAACCACAGAAGATTCACTATGATGACTGTA
GGAAGAGGATGGAATCGGGGTCTAAAGTGAGCTTGTAATGAGTGGTGTGGGAGAAGCTGGGCATCCAGAA
GTGGGTCGTCTTCAATACTCTGGGTGATATCCAAGGAACCGTCCTCCATCCTGCCTCCAGCCGCCATCGT
CGACTTTGATCCACCCCCGCCCGATCCACCGCCTCCCTTGTACAGCTCGTCCATGCCGAGAGTGATCCCG
GCGGCGGTCACGAACTCCAGCAGGACCATGTGATCGCGCTTCTCGTTGGGGTCTTTGCTCAGGGCGGACT
GGGTGCTCAGGTAGTGGTTGTCGGGCAGCAGCACGGGGCCGTCGCCGATGGGGGTGTTCTGCTGGTAGTG
GTCGGCGAGCTGCACGCTGCCGTCCTCGATGTTGTGGCGGATCTTGAAGTTCACCTTGATGCCGTTCTTC
TGCTTGTCGGCCATGATATAGACGTTGTGGCTGTTGTAGTTGTACTCCAGCTTGTGCCCCAGGATGTTGC
CGTCCTCCTTGAAGTCGATGCCCTTCAGCTCGATGCGGTTCACCAGGGTGTCGCCCTCGAACTTCACCTC
GGCGCGGGTCTTGTAGTTGCCGTCGTCCTTGAAGAAGATGGTGCGCTCCTGGACGTAGCCTTCGGGCATG
GCGGACTTGAAGAAGTCGTGCTGCTTCATGTGGTCGGGGTAGCGGCTGAAGCACTGCACGCCGTAGGTCA
GGGTGGTCACGAGGGTGGGCCAGGGCACGGGCAGCTTGCCGGTGGTGCAGATGAACTTCAGGGTCAGCTT
GCCGTAGGTGGCATCGCCCTCGCCCTCGCCGGACACGCTGAACTTGTGGCCGTTTACGTCGCCGTCCAGC
TCGACCAGGATGGGCACCACCCCGGTGAACAGCTCCTCGCCCTTGCTCACAGATCCACCTCCGCCCTTGT
CATCGTCATCCTTGTAGTCCATGGCACCGGTAGCGCTAGCGGATCTGACGGTTCACTAAACCAGCTCTGC
TTATATAGACCTCCCACCGTACACGCCTACCGCCCATTTGCGTCAATGGGGCGGAGTTGTTACGACATTT
TGGAAAGTCCCGTTGATTTTGGTGCCAAAACAAACTCCCATTGACGTCAATGGGGTGGAGACTTGGAAAT
CCCCGTGAGTCAAACCGCTATCCACGCCCATTGATGTACTGCCAAAACCGCATCACCATGGTAATAGCGA
TGACTAATACGTAGATGTACTGCCAAGTAGGAAAGTCCCATAAGGTCATGTACTGGGCATAATGCCAGGC
GGGCCATTTACCGTCATTGACGTCAATAGGGGGCGTACTTGGCATATGATAGTCCATTTTAAAACATAAT
TTTAAAACTGCAAACTACCCAAGAAATTATTACTTTCTACGTCACGTATTTTGTACTAATATCTTTGTGT
TTACAGTCAAATTAATTCCAATTATCTCTCTAACAGCCTTGTATCGTATATGCAAATATGAAGGAATCAT
GGGAAATAGGCCCTCGGTGAAGGGGGCGGCCGCTCGAGGCTAGTCTCGTGATCGATACCGTCGAGATCCG
TTCACTAATCGAATGGATCTGTCTCTGTCTCTCTCTCCACCTTCTTCTTCTATTCCTTCGGGCCTGTCGG
GTCCCCTCGGGGTTGGGAGGTGGGTCTGAAACGATAATGGTGAATATCCCTGCCTAACTCTATTCACTAT
AGAAAGTACAGCAAAAACTATTCTTAAACCTACCAAGCCTCCTACTATCATTATGAATAATTTTATATAC
CACAGCCAATTTGTTATGTTAAACCAATTCCACAAACTTGCCCATTTATCTAATTCCAATAATTCTTGTT
CATTCTTTTCTTGCTGGTTTTGCGATTCTTCAATTAAGGAGTGTATTAAGCTTGTGTAATTGTTAATTTC
TCTGTCCCACTCCATCCAGGTCGTGTGATTCCAAATCTGTTCCAGAGATTTATTACTCCAACTAGCATTC
CAAGGCACAGCAGTGGTGCAAATGAGTTTTCCAGAGCAACCCCAAATCCCCAGGAGCTGTTGATCCTTTA
GGTATCTTTCCACAGCCAGGATTCTTGCCTGGAGCTGCTTGATGCCCCAGACTGTGAGTTGCAACAGATG
CTGTTGCGCCTCAATAGCCCTCAGCAAATTGTTCTGCTGCTGCACTATACCAGACAATAATTGTCTGGCC
TGTACCGTCAGCGTCATTGACGCTGCGCCCATAGTGCTTCCTGCTGCTCCCAAGAACCCAAGGAACAAAG
CTCCTATTCCCACTGCTCTTTTTTCTCTCTGCACCACTCTTCTCTTTGCCTTGGTGGGTGCTACTCCTAA
TGGTTCAATTTTTACTACTTTATATTTATATAATTCACTTCTCCAATTGTCCCTCATATCTCCTCCTCCA
GGTCTGAAGATCAGCGGCCGCTTGCTGTGCGGTGGTCTTACTTTTGTTTTGCTCTTCCTCTATCTTGTCT
AAAGCTTCCTTGGTGTCTTTTATCTCTATCCTTTGATGCACACAATAGAGGGTTGCTACTGTATTATATA
ATGATCTAAGTTCTTCTGATCCTGTCTGAAGGGATGGTTGTAGCTGTCCCAGTATTTGTCTACAGCCTTC
TGATGTTTCTAACAGGCCAGGATTAACTGCGAATCGTTCTAGCTCCCTGCTTGCCCATACTATATGTTTT
AATTTATATTTTTTCTTTCCCCCTGGCCTTAACCGAATTTTTTCCCATCGCGATCTAATTCTCCCCCGCT
TAATACTGACGCTCTCGCACCCATCTCTCTCCTTCTAGCCTCCGCTAGTCAAAATTTTTGGCGTACTCAC
CAGTCGCCGCCCCTCGCCTCTTGCCGTGCGCGCTTCAGCAAGCCGAGTCCTGCGTCGAGAGAGCTCCTCT
GGTTTCCCTTTCGCTTTCAAGTCCCTGTTCGGGCGCCACTGCTAGAGATTTTCCACACTGACTAAAAGGG
TCTGAGGGATCTCTAGTTACCAGAGTCACACAACAGACGGGCACACACTACTTGAAGCACTCAAGGCAAG
CTTTATTGAGGCTTAAGCAGTGGGTTCCCTAGTTAGCCAGAGAGCTCCCAGGCTCAGATCTGGTCTAACC
AGAGAGACCCGTTTATGTATCGAGCTAGGCACTTAAATACAATATCTCTGCAATGCGGCAATTCAGTGGT
TCGTCCAATCCATGTCAGACCCGTCTGTTGCCTTCCTAATAAGGCACGATCGTACCACCTTACTTCCACC
AATCGGCATGCACGGTGCTTTTTCTCTCCTTGTAAGGCATGTTGCTAACTCATCGTTACCATGTTGCAAG
ACTACAAGAGTATTGCATAAGACTACATTAAGCTTGCAGCTCCAGCTTTTGTTCCCTTTAGTGAGGGTTA
ATTGCGCGCTTGGCGTAATCATGGTCATAGCTGTTTCCTGTGTGAAATTGTTATCCGCTCACAATTCCAC
ACAACATACGAGCCGGAAGCATAAAGTGTAAAGCCTGGGGTGCCTAATGAGTGAGCTAACTCACATTAAT
TGCGTTGCGCTCACTGCCCGCTTTCCAGTCGGGAAACCTGTCGTGCCAGCTGCATTAATGAATCGGCCAA
CGCGCGGGGAGAGGCGGTTTGCGTATTGGGCGCTCTTCCGCTTCCTCGCTCACTGACTCGCTGCGCTCGG
TCGTTCGGCTGCGGCGAGCGGTATCAGCTCACTCAAAGGCGGTAATACGGTTATCCACAGAATCAGGGGA
TAACGCAGGAAAGAACATGTGAGCAAAAGGCCAGCAAAAGGCCAGGAACCGTAAAAAGGCCGCGTTGCTG
GCGTTTTTCCATAGGCTCCGCCCCCCTGACGAGCATCACAAAAATCGACGCTCAAGTCAGAGGTGGCGAA
ACCCGACAGGACTATAAAGATACCAGGCGTTTCCCCCTGGAAGCTCCCTCGTGCGCTCTCCTGTTCCGAC
CCTGCCGCTTACCGGATACCTGTCCGCCTTTCTCCCTTCGGGAAGCGTGGCGCTTTCTCATAGCTCACGC
TGTAGGTATCTCAGTTCGGTGTAGGTCGTTCGCTCCAAGCTGGGCTGTGTGCACGAACCCCCCGTTCAGC
CCGACCGCTGCGCCTTATCCGGTAACTATCGTCTTGAGTCCAACCCGGTAAGACACGACTTATCGCCACT
GGCAGCAGCCACTGGTAACAGGATTAGCAGAGCGAGGTATGTAGGCGGTGCTACAGAGTTCTTGAAGTGG
TGGCCTAACTACGGCTACACTAGAAGAACAGTATTTGGTATCTGCGCTCTGCTGAAGCCAGTTACCTTCG
GAAAAAGAGTTGGTAGCTCTTGATCCGGCAAACAAACCACCGCTGGTAGCGGTGGTTTTTTTGTTTGCAA
GCAGCAGATTACGCGCAGAAAAAAAGGATCTCAAGAAGATCCTTTGATCTTTTCTACGGGGTCTGACGCT
CAGTGGAACGAAAACTCACGTTAAGGGATTTTGGTCATGAGATTATCAAAAAGGATCTTCACCTAGATCC
TTTTAAATTAAAAATGAAGTTTTAAATCAATCTAAAGTATATATGAGTAAACTTGGTCTGACAGTTACCA
ATGCTTAATCAGTGAGGCACCTATCTCAGCGATCTGTCTATTTCGTTCATCCATAGTTGCCTGACTCCCC
GTCGTGTAGATAACTACGATACGGGAGGGCTTACCATCTGGCCCCAGTGCTGCAATGATACCGCGAGACC
CACGCTCACCGGCTCCAGATTTATCAGCAATAAACCAGCCAGCCGGAAGGGCCGAGCGCAGAAGTGGTCC
TGCAACTTTATCCGCCTCCATCCAGTCTATTAATTGTTGCCGGGAAGCTAGAGTAAGTAGTTCGCCAGTT
AATAGTTTGCGCAACGTTGTTGCCATTGCTACAGGCATCGTGGTGTCACGCTCGTCGTTTGGTATGGCTT
CATTCAGCTCCGGTTCCCAACGATCAAGGCGAGTTACATGATCCCCCATGTTGTGCAAAAAAGCGGTTAG
CTCCTTCGGTCCTCCGATCGTTGTCAGAAGTAAGTTGGCCGCAGTGTTATCACTCATGGTTATGGCAGCA
CTGCATAATTCTCTTACTGTCATGCCATCCGTAAGATGCTTTTCTGTGACTGGTGAGTACTCAACCAAGT
CATTCTGAGAATAGTGTATGCGGCGACCGAGTTGCTCTTGCCCGGCGTCAATACGGGATAATACCGCGCC
ACATAGCAGAACTTTAAAAGTGCTCATCATTGGAAAACGTTCTTCGGGGCGAAAACTCTCAAGGATCTTA
CCGCTGTTGAGATCCAGTTCGATGTAACCCACTCGTGCACCCAACTGATCTTCAGCATCTTTTACTTTCA
CCAGCGTTTCTGGGTGAGCAAAAACAGGAAGGCAAAATGCCGCAAAAAAGGGAATAAGGGCGACACGGAA
ATGTTGAATACTCATACTCTTCCTTTTTCAATATTATTGAAGCATTTATCAGGGTTATTGTCTCATGAGC
GGATACATATTTGAATGTATTTAGAAAAATAAACAAATAGGGGTTCCGCGCACATTTCCCCGAAAAGTGC
CACCTAAATTGTAAGCGTTAATATTTTGTTAAAATTCGCGTTAAATTTTTGTTAAATCAGCTCATTTTTT
AACCAATAGGCCGAAATCGGCAAAATCCCTTATAAATCAAAAGAATAGACCGAGATAGGGT
[37 nt withheld, positions 6432-6468]
AAAGAACGTGGACTCCAACGTCAAAGG
[49 nt withheld, positions 6496-6544]
T
[91 nt withheld, positions 6546-6636]
G
[124 nt withheld, positions 6638-6761]
CCCATTCGCCATTCAGGCTGCGCAACTGTTGGGAAGGGCGATCGGTGCGGGCCTCTTCGCTATTACGCCA
GCTGGCGAAAGGGGGATGTGCTGCAAGGCGATTAAGTTGGGTAACGCCAGGGTTTTCCCAGTCACGACGT
TGTAAAACGACGGCCAGTGAGCGCGCGTAATACGACTCACTATAGGGCGAATTGGGTACGTCCCTAGGCC
TCCAAAAAAGCCTCCTCACTACTTCTGGAATAGCTCAGAGGCCGAGGCGGCCTCGGCCTCTGCATAAATA
AAAAAAATTAGTCAGCCATGGGGCGGAGAATGGGCGGAACTGGGCGGAGTTAGGGGCGGGATGGGCGGAG
TTAGGGGCGGGATAGCTAGAGCCAGACATGATAAGATACATTGATGAGTTTGGACAAACCACAACTAGAA
TGCAGTGAAAAAAATGCTTTATTTGTGAAATTTGTGATGCTATTGCTTTATTTGTAACCATTATAAGCTG
CAATAAACAAGTTCCTCTCACTCTCTGATATTCATTTCTTTGCAAGTTATAAATACTGAATAATAAGATG
ACATGAACTACTACTGCTAGAGATTTTCCACACTGACTAAAAGGGTCTGAGGGATCTCTAGTTACCAGAG
TCACACAACAGACGGGCACACACTACTTGAAGCACTCAAGGCAAGCTTTATTGAGGCTTAAGCAGTGGGT
TCCCTAGTTAGCCAGAGAGCTCCCAGGCTCAGATCTGGTCTAACCAGAGAGACCCAGTACAAGCAAAAAG
CAGATCTTGTCTTCGTTGGGAGTGAATTAGCCCTTCCAGTCCCCCCTTTTCTTTTAAAAAGTGGCTAAGA
TCTACAGCTGCCTTGTAAGTCATTGGTCTTAAAGGTACCGATGCATGGGGTCGTGCGCTCCTTTCGGTCG
GGCGCTGCGGGTCGTGGGGCGGGCGTCAGGCACCGGGCTTGCGGGTCATGCACCAGGTGCGCGGTCCTTC
GGGCACCTCGACGTCGGCGGTGACGGTGAAGCCGAGCCGCTCGTAGAAGGGGAGGTTGCGGGGCGCGGAG
GTCTCCAGGAAGGCGGGCACCCCGGCGCGCTCGGCCGCCTCCACTCCGGGGAGCACGACGGCGCTGCCCA
GACCCTTGCCCTGGTGGTCGGGCGAGACGCCGACGGTGGCCAGGAACCACGCGGGCTCCTTGGGCCGGTG
CGGCGCCAGGAGGCCTTCCATCTGTTGCTGCGCGGCCAGCCGGGAACCGCTCAACTCGGCCATGCGCGGG
CCGATCTCGGCGAACACCGCCCCCGCTTCGACGCTCTCCGGCGTGGTCCAGACCGCCACCGCGGCGCCGT
CGTCCGCGACCCACACCTTGCCGATGTCGAGCCCGACGCGCGTGAGGAAGAGTTCTTGCAGCTCGGTGAC
CCGCTCGATGTGGCGGTCCGGATCGACGGTGTGGCGCGTGGCGGGGTAGTCGGCGAACGCGGCGGCGAGG
GTGCGTACGGCCCTGGGGACGTCGTCGCGGGTGGCGAGGCGCACCGTGGGCTTGTACTCGGTCATGGTAA
GCTCCGGTGGATCCCCCTGGGGAGAGAGGTCGGTGATTCGGTCAACGAGGGAGCCGACTGCCGACGTGCG
CTCCGGAGGCTTGCAGAATGCGGAACACCGCGCGGGCAGGAACAGGGCCCACACTACCGCCCCACACCCC
GCCTCCCGCACCGCCCCTTCCCGGCCGCTGCTCTCGGCGCGCCCTGCTGAGCAGCCGCTATTGGCCACAG
CCCATCGCGGTCGGCGCGCTGCCATTGCTCCCTGGCGCTGTCCGTCTGCGAGGGTACTAGTGAGACGTGC
GGCTTCCGTTTGTCACGTCCGGCACGCCGCGAACCGCAAGGAACCTTCCCGACTTAGGGGCGGAGCAGGA
AGCGTCGCCGGGGGGCCCACAAGGGTAGCGGCGAAGATCCGGGTGACGCTGCGAACGGACGTGAAGAATG
TGCGAGACCCAGGGTCGGCGCCGCTGCGTTTCCCGGAACCACGCCCAGAGCAGCCGCGTCCCTGCGCAAA
CCCAGGGCTGCCTTGGAAAAGGCGCAACCCCAACCCCCTCGAGCCGCGGCCAAAGTGGATCTCTGCTGTC
CCTGTAATAAACCCGAAAATTTTGAATTTTTGTAATTTGTTTTTGTAATTCTTTAGTTTGTATGTCTGTT
GCTATTATGTCTACT
Features (pLannotate 1.2.2; 30 found; start..end, strand, type, name):
     95..907     -  CDS            TMEM192: TM192_HUMAN - Experimental evidence at protein level: Swiss-Prot protein existence level 1. From Homo sapiens (Human).
    947..1660    -  CDS            EGFP: EGFP is a basic (constitutively fluorescent) green fluorescent protein published in 1996, derived from Aequorea victoria. It is reported to be a rapidly-maturing weak dimer with moderate acid sensitivity.
   1676..1696    -  CDS            FLAG (fragment): FLAG® epitope tag, followed by an enterokinase cleavage site
   1743..1946    -  promoter       CMV promoter: human cytomegalovirus (CMV) immediate early promoter
   1947..2081    -  enhancer       CMV enhancer (fragment): human cytomegalovirus immediate early enhancer; contains an 18-bp deletion relative to the standard CMV enhancer
   2072..2255    -  promoter       U6 promoter (fragment): RNA polymerase III promoter for human U6 snRNA
   2305..2405    -  CDS            Rev (fragment): human immunodeficiency virus 1 (HIV-1) Rev protein; rev; enhances nuclear export of unspliced and incompletely spliced viral mRNAs
   2782..3015    -  misc_feature   RRE: The Rev response element (RRE) of HIV-1 allows for Rev-dependent mRNA export from the nucleus to the cytoplasm.
   3161..3524    -  CDS            HIV-1 gag (fragment): gag protein from human immunodeficiency virus 1; gag
   3508..3633    -  misc_feature   HIV-1 Ψ: packaging signal of human immunodeficiency virus type 1
   3680..3860    -  LTR            5' LTR (truncated): truncated 5' long terminal repeat (LTR) from HIV-1
   3861..4087    -  promoter       RSV promoter: Rous sarcoma virus enhancer/promoter
   4115..4133    -  promoter       T3 promoter: promoter for bacteriophage T3 RNA polymerase
   4178..4194    -  protein_bind   lac operator: The lac repressor binds to the lac operator to inhibit transcription in E. coli. This inhibition can be relieved by adding lactose or isopropyl-β-D-thiogalactopyranoside (IPTG). lac repressor encoded by lacI
   4202..4232    -  promoter       lac promoter: promoter for the E. coli lac operon
   4247..4268    -  protein_bind   CAP binding site: CAP binding activates transcription in the presence of cAMP. E. coli catabolite activator protein
   4281..4373    -  CDS            lacI (fragment): lac repressor; lacI; The lac repressor binds to the lac operator to inhibit transcription in E. coli. This inhibition can be relieved by adding lactose or isopropyl-β-D-thiogalactopyranoside (IPTG).
   4556..5144    -  rep_origin     ori: high-copy-number ColE1/pMB1/pBR322/pUC origin of replication
   5315..6175    -  CDS            AmpR: β-lactamase; bla; confers resistance to ampicillin, carbenicillin, and related antibiotics
   6176..6280    -  promoter       AmpR promoter: bla
   6333..6761    -  rep_origin     f1 ori (sequence partly withheld): f1 bacteriophage origin of replication; arrow indicates direction of (+) strand synthesis
   6766..6921    -  CDS            lacZα (fragment): LacZα fragment of β-galactosidase; lacZ fragment
   6929..6947    +  promoter       T7 promoter: promoter for bacteriophage T7 RNA polymerase
   6968..7103    -  rep_origin     SV40 ori: SV40 origin of replication
   7143..7264    -  polyA_signal   SV40 poly(A) signal: SV40 polyadenylation signal
   7336..7569    -  LTR            3' LTR (ΔU3): self-inactivating 3' long terminal repeat (LTR) from HIV-1
   7571..7654    -  CDS            nef (fragment): NEF_HV1Z2 - Experimental evidence at protein level: Swiss-Prot protein existence level 1. Extracellular Nef protein targets CD4(+) T-lymphocytes for apoptosis by interacting with CXCR4 surface receptors. From Human immunodeficiency virus type 1 group M subtype D (isolate Z2/CDC-Z34) (HIV-1).
   7697..8296    -  CDS            PuroR: puromycin N-acetyltransferase; pac from Streptomyces alboniger; confers resistance to puromycin
   8318..8828    -  promoter       hPGK promoter: human phosphoglycerate kinase 1 promoter
   8877..48      -  misc_feature   cPPT/CTS (across the origin): central polypurine tract and central termination sequence of HIV-1
