[The description below was written by a language model from this plasmid's Addgene catalogue record and pLannotate feature annotations shown in this document.]
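Description:
pLJM1-FLAG-GFP-Tmem192 is a lentiviral mammalian expression plasmid built on the pLJM1 backbone, designed to label lysosomes with a fluorescent, epitope-tagged membrane protein. The backbone's original EGFP was removed and replaced with a FLAG-GFP cassette, with human TMEM192 cloned directly downstream. This yields a single open reading frame encoding TMEM192 with N-terminal FLAG and EGFP tags. The feature table places this fusion immediately downstream of a CMV promoter with a partial CMV enhancer. A residual U6 promoter fragment lies upstream of these and appears to be a remnant of the vector's lineage rather than a functional element. A separate human PGK promoter drives puromycin N-acetyltransferase, so transduced cells can be selected with puromycin.

The viral framework is that of a self-inactivating HIV-1 transfer vector. An RSV promoter is fused to a truncated 5' LTR to drive genomic RNA production in packaging cells, followed by the Ψ packaging signal with an adjoining gag fragment and the Rev response element for Rev-dependent nuclear export. A cPPT/CTS element is present to aid transduction, and the 3' LTR carries the ΔU3 deletion, followed by an SV40 polyadenylation signal. Gag, pol, rev and envelope functions are not encoded and must be supplied in trans. In bacteria the plasmid is maintained at high copy from a ColE1/pUC-type origin under ampicillin selection. It also carries an f1 origin, an SV40 origin and remnants of lac, T3 and T7 cloning elements.

The recorded purpose is use as a lysosomal marker. GFP allows imaging of lysosomes in stably transduced cells, and FLAG provides a handle for antibody-based detection of the fusion protein.
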