Addgene plasmid #134630: pLJM1-FLAG-GFP-Tmem192
Purpose: lysosomal marker
Depositing lab: Roberto Zoncu. Depositing organization: University of California, Berkeley. Publication: ER-lysosome contacts enable cholesterol sensing by mTORC1 and drive aberrant growth signalling in Niemann-Pick type C. Lim CY, Davis OB, Shin HR, Zhang J, Berdan CA, Jiang X, Counihan JL, Ory DS, Nomura DK, Zoncu R. Nat Cell Biol. 2019 Oct;21(10):1206-1218. doi: 10.1038/s41556-019-0391-5. Epub 2019 Sep 23. PubMed 31548609.
Backbone
  Vector backbone: pLJM1
  Backbone size w/o insert (bp): 8133
  Total vector size (bp): 8946
  Modifications to backbone: The original EGFP was removed, and FLAG-GFP was inserted at AgeI and Sall sites, followed by TMEM192 at Sall and EcoRI sites into the pLJM1 backbone.
  Vector type: Mammalian Expression, Lentiviral
  Selectable markers: Puromycin
Growth in bacteria
  Bacterial resistance: Ampicillin, 100 μg/mL
  Growth temperature: 37°C
  Growth strain: NEB Stable
  Copy number: High Copy
Gene/Insert
  Gene/Insert name: TMEM192
  Species: H. sapiens (human)
  Insert size (bp): 813
  Entrez Gene: TMEM192
  Tag / fusion protein: FLAG (N terminal on backbone); GFP (N terminal on backbone)
  Cloning method: Restriction Enzyme; 5′ cloning site Sall (not destroyed); 3′ cloning site EcoRI (not destroyed)
  Sequencing primers: 5′ GCAAATGGGCGGTAGGCG; 3′ CTTTAGTTTGTATGTCTGTTGC
Terms and licenses: Academic/Nonprofit Terms; Industry Terms: Not Available to Industry
How to cite: pLJM1-FLAG-GFP-Tmem192 was a gift from Roberto Zoncu (Addgene plasmid # 134630 ; http://n2t.net/addgene:134630 ; RRID:Addgene_134630)
